Addgene plasmid #62980: pMIR-Report-Luc-KLF4-K2S
Purpose: Translational reporter for KLF4
Depositing lab: Michael Ruppert. Depositing organization: West Virginia University and School of Medicine. Publication: A KLF4-miRNA-206 autoregulatory feedback loop can promote or inhibit protein translation depending upon cell context. Lin CC, Liu LZ, Addison JB, Wonderlin WF, Ivanov AV, Ruppert JM. Mol Cell Biol. 2011 Jun;31(12):2513-27. Epub 2011 Apr 25. 10.1128/MCB.01189-10 PubMed 21518959.
Backbone
  Vector backbone: pMIR-Report-LUC
  Backbone size w/o insert (bp): 6470
  Total vector size (bp): 6935
  Vector type: Luciferase
Growth in bacteria
  Bacterial resistance: Ampicillin, 100 μg/mL
  Growth temperature: 37°C
  Growth strain: XL1 Blue
  Copy number: High Copy
Gene/Insert
  Gene/Insert name: KLF4 partial sequence
  Species: H. sapiens (human)
  Insert size (bp): 465
  Mutation: Fragment 446-911 of KLF4
  GenBank ID: AF105036
  Entrez Gene: KLF4 (a.k.a. EZF, GKLF)
  Promoter: CMV
  Tag / fusion protein: firefly luciferase (N terminal on backbone)
  Cloning method: Restriction Enzyme; 5′ cloning site SacI (not destroyed); 3′ cloning site SacI (not destroyed)
  Sequencing primers: 5′ Luc-F; 3′ M13pUC-Fwd
Terms and licenses: Academic/Nonprofit Terms; Industry Terms: Not Available to Industry
How to cite: pMIR-Report-Luc-KLF4-K2S was a gift from Michael Ruppert (Addgene plasmid # 62980 ; http://n2t.net/addgene:62980 ; RRID:Addgene_62980)
