[The description below was written by a language model from this plasmid's Addgene catalogue record.]
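Description:
pMIR-Report-Luc-KLF4-K2S is a mammalian luciferase reporter plasmid built on the pMIR-Report-LUC backbone, a vector designed for testing how sequences placed downstream of a firefly luciferase coding region influence expression of the reporter. It is propagated in E. coli as a high-copy plasmid under ampicillin selection. The total size is recorded as about 6.9 kb, of which roughly 6.5 kb is backbone. No feature table accompanies the record, so the origin of replication, polyadenylation signal and any additional markers on the backbone are not itemised here.

The payload is a 465 bp fragment of human KLF4 (also known as GKLF or EZF), corresponding to positions 446–911 of the referenced KLF4 cDNA. It was inserted at a single SacI site that is retained on both sides of the insert. Because the same enzyme was used at both ends, the cloning was not directional, and the record does not explicitly state the insert's orientation. Transcription is driven by the CMV promoter, and firefly luciferase lies upstream of the KLF4 fragment (it is listed as an N-terminal element carried on the backbone), so the KLF4 sequence is part of the luciferase transcript. Regulatory elements within that segment, such as microRNA-responsive sites, can therefore alter luciferase output.

The stated purpose is a translational reporter for KLF4. The associated work concerns a KLF4–miR-206 feedback loop that can promote or inhibit translation depending on cell context. This suggests use in transfected cells to map which regions of the KLF4 transcript mediate that regulation, probably alongside reporters carrying other KLF4 fragments.
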