>Addgene plasmid #62980 | pMIR-Report-Luc-KLF4-K2S | addgene partial sequence | sequence record 108145 | Luc-F 5'-CAGTCAAGTAACAACCGCGA-3'
AGTACCGAAAGGTCTTACCGGAAAACTCGACGCAAGAAAAATCAGAGAGATCCTCATAAAGGCCAAGAAG
GGCGGAAAGTCCAAATTGCTCGAGTGATGAAAGCTGCGCACTAGTGAGGGAGCTCTCCCACATGAAGCGA
CTTCCCCCAGTGCTTCCCGGCCGCCCCTATGACCTGGCGGCGGCGACCGTGGCCACAGACCTGGAGAGCG
GCGGAGCCGGTGCGGCTTGCGGCGGTAGCAACCTGGCGCCCCTACCTCGGAGAGAGACCGAGGAGTTCAA
CGATCTCCTGGACCTGGACTTTATTCTCTCCAATTCGCTGACCCATCCTCCGGAGTCAGTGGCCGCCACC
GTGTCCTCGTCAGCGTCAGCCTCCTCTTCGTCGTCGCCGTCGAGCAGCGGCCCTGCCAGCGCGCCCTCCA
CCTGCAGCTTCACCTATCCGATCCGGGCCGGGAACGACCCGGGCGTGGCGCCGGGCGGCACGGGCGGAGG
CCTCCTCTATGGCAGGGAGTCCGCTCCCCCTCCGACGGCTCCCTTCAACCTGGCGGACATCAACGACGTG
AGCCCCTCGGGCGGCTTCGTGGCCGAGCTCATAGGCCGGCATAGACGCGTGCGTGATATCATAGGTTTAA
ACAGTTAAGCTTAATAAAGGATCTTTTATTTTCATTGGATCTGTGTGTTGGTTTTTTGTATGCGGCCGCT
AGCTTGGCACTGGCCGTCGTTTTACAACGTCGTGACTGGGAAAACCCTGGCGTTACCCAACTTAATCGCC
TTGCAGCACATCCCCCTTTCGCCAGCTGGCGTAATAGCGAAGAGGCCCGCACCGATCGCCCTTCCCAACA
GTTGCGCAGCCTGAATGGCGAATGGCGCCTGATGCGGTATTTTCTCCTTACGCATCTGT
