>Addgene plasmid #62980 | pMIR-Report-Luc-KLF4-K2S | addgene partial sequence | sequence record 108146 | M13-F20 5'-TGTAAAACGACGGCCAGT-3'
ACACACAGATCCAATGAAAATAAAAGATCCTTTATTAAGCTTAACTGTTTAAACCTATGATATCACGCAC
GCGTCTATGCCGGCCTATGAGCTCGGCCACGAAGCCGCCCGAGGGGCTCACGTCGTTGATGTCCGCCAGG
TTGAAGGGAGCCGTCGGAGGGGGAGCGGACTCCCTGCCATAGAGGAGGCCTCCGCCCGTGCCGCCCGGCG
CCACGCCCGGGTCGTTCCCGGCCCGGATCGGATAGGTGAAGCTGCAGGTGGAGGGCGCGCTGGCAGGGCC
GCTGCTCGACGGCGACGACGAAGAGGAGGCTGACGCTGACGAGGACACGGTGGCGGCCACTGACTCCGGA
GGATGGGTCAGCGAATTGGAGAGAATAAAGTCCAGGTCCAGGAGATCGTTGAACTCCTCGGTCTCTCTCC
GAGGTAGGGGCGCCAGGTTGCTACCGCCGCAAGCCGCACCGGCTCCGCCGCTCTCCAGGTCTGTGGCCAC
GGTCGCCGCCGCCAGGTCATAGGGGCGGCCGGGAAGCACTGGGGGAAGTCGCTTCATGTGGGAGAGCTCC
CTCACTAGTGCGCAGCTTTCATCACTCGAGCAATTTGGACTTTCCGCCCTTCTTGGCCTTTATGAGGATC
TCTCTGATTTTTCTTGCGTCGAGTTTTCCGGTAAGACCTTTCGGTACTTCGTCCACAAACACAACTCCTC
CGCGCAACTTTTTCGCGGTTGTTACTTGACTGGCGACGTAATCCACGATCTCTTTTTCCGTCATCGTCTT
TCCGTGCTCCAAAACAACAACGGCGGCGGGAAGTTCACCGGCGTCATCGTCGGGAAGACCTGCCACGCCC
GCGTCGAAGATGTTGGGGTGTTGTAACAATATCGATTCCAATTCAGCGGGGGCCACCTGATATCCTTTGT
ATTTAAT
